Addgene plasmid #201351: M_NLS 67kDa
Purpose: Nucleocytoplasmic transport probe
Depositing lab: Pere Roca-Cusachs. Depositing organization: Institut de Bioenginyeria de Catalunya (IBEC). Publication: Mechanical force application to the nucleus regulates nucleocytoplasmic transport. Andreu I, Granero-Moya I, Chahare NR, Clein K, Molina-Jordan M, Beedle AEM, Elosegui-Artola A, Abenza JF, Rossetti L, Trepat X, Raveh B, Roca-Cusachs P. Nat Cell Biol. 2022 Jun;24(6):896-905. doi: 10.1038/s41556-022-00927-7. Epub 2022 Jun 9. PubMed 35681009.
Backbone
  Vector backbone: pEGFP-C3
  Vector type: Mammalian Expression
Growth in bacteria
  Bacterial resistance: Kanamycin, 50 μg/mL
  Growth temperature: 37°C
  Growth strain: DH5alpha
  Copy number: High Copy
Gene/Insert
  Gene/Insert name: (NLS)SV40A5-EGFP-6PrA
  Species: Synthetic
  Cloning method: Ligation Independent Cloning
Terms and licenses: Academic/Nonprofit Terms; Industry Terms: Not Available to Industry
Depositor comments: Internal lab code: IG044/P297
How to cite: M_NLS 67kDa was a gift from Pere Roca-Cusachs (Addgene plasmid # 201351 ; http://n2t.net/addgene:201351 ; RRID:Addgene_201351)
