[The description below was written by a language model from this plasmid's Addgene catalogue record and pLannotate feature annotations shown in this document.]
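Description:
M_NLS 67kDa is a mammalian expression plasmid built on the pEGFP-C3 backbone that encodes a synthetic fluorescent reporter for studying nucleocytoplasmic transport. It replicates in E. coli from a high-copy ColE1/pUC-type origin and also carries an f1 phage origin. Selection relies on the Tn5 NeoR/KanR gene, which sits behind tandem bacterial (bla) and SV40 early promoters and is followed by the HSV TK polyadenylation signal. This arrangement gives kanamycin resistance in bacteria and allows G418 selection in mammalian cells.

The payload, listed as (NLS)SV40A5-EGFP-6PrA, is driven by the human CMV immediate-early enhancer and promoter. The name indicates an SV40-derived nuclear localization signal variant placed ahead of EGFP, although the NLS itself is too short to have been annotated in the feature table. The "M" in the plasmid name may denote the strength class of this NLS, but the record does not say so. EGFP is fused at its C-terminus to repeated Staphylococcus aureus protein A domains, which the annotation detects as a long spa fragment plus a further ProtA fragment. These six repeats appear to act as inert bulk that sets the probe's molecular weight, given in the name as 67 kDa.

Downstream of the fusion lie fragments of a His tag, a T7-derived sequence and a T7 terminator. These are probably remnants of a bacterial expression vector from which the insert was taken. A partial SV40 poly(A) signal follows them.

When expressed in cells, the nuclear-to-cytoplasmic distribution of green fluorescence reports on the balance between active import and passive diffusion for a cargo of defined size. The associated work used such probes to examine how mechanical force applied to the nucleus affects transport.
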