Features (pLannotate 1.2.2; 18 found; start..end, strand, type, name):
     20..323     +  enhancer       CMV enhancer: human cytomegalovirus immediate early enhancer
    324..527     +  promoter       CMV promoter: human cytomegalovirus (CMV) immediate early promoter
    614..1327    +  CDS            EGFP: EGFP is a basic (constitutively fluorescent) green fluorescent protein published in 1996, derived from Aequorea victoria. It is reported to be a rapidly-maturing weak dimer with moderate acid sensitivity.
   1283..2194    +  CDS            spa (fragment): SPA_STAAE - Experimental evidence at protein level: Swiss-Prot protein existence level 1. Plays a role in the inhibition of the host innate and adaptive immune responses. Possesses five immunoglobulin-binding domains that capture both the fragment crystallizable region (Fc region) and the Fab region (part of Ig that identifies antigen) of immunoglobulins (By similarity). In turn, Staphylococcus aureus is protected from phagocytic killing via inhibition of Ig Fc region. In addition, the host elicited B-cell response is prevented due to a decrease of antibody-secreting cell proliferation that en
   2312..2332    +  CDS            ProtA (fragment): IgG-binding unit of Staphylococcus aureus protein A
   2408..2425    +  CDS            9xHis (fragment): 9xHis affinity tag
   2435..2484    +  CDS            SET1 (fragment): solubility-enhancement tag derived from T7 phage gene 10B
   2492..2539    +  terminator     T7 terminator: transcription terminator for bacteriophage T7 RNA polymerase
   2564..2595    +  polyA_signal   SV40 poly(A) signal (fragment): SV40 polyadenylation signal
   2629..3057    -  rep_origin     f1 ori (sequence partly withheld): f1 bacteriophage origin of replication; arrow indicates direction of (+) strand synthesis
   3084..3188    +  promoter       AmpR promoter: bla
   3190..3547    +  promoter       SV40 promoter: SV40 enhancer and early promoter
   3582..4376    +  CDS            NeoR/KanR: aminoglycoside phosphotransferase from Tn5; aph(3')-II (or nptII); confers resistance to neomycin, kanamycin, and G418 (Geneticin®)
   4397..4549    +  CDS            ble (fragment): BLE_KLEPN - Experimental evidence at protein level: Swiss-Prot protein existence level 1. Binding protein with a strong affinity to the bleomycin family of antibiotics. Binds to CL990; an antimitotic-antibiotic compound. From Klebsiella pneumoniae.
   4608..4655    +  polyA_signal   HSV TK poly(A) signal: herpes simplex virus thymidine kinase polyadenylation signal (Cole and Stacy, 1985)
   4746..4762    -  polyA_signal   bGH poly(A) signal (fragment): bovine growth hormone polyadenylation signal
   4984..5572    +  rep_origin     ori: high-copy-number ColE1/pMB1/pBR322/pUC origin of replication
   5687..5727    +  enhancer       CMV enhancer (fragment): human cytomegalovirus immediate early enhancer
>Addgene plasmid #201351 | M_NLS 67kDa | addgene full sequence | sequence record 400588 | Addgene NGS Result
GCCCATATATGGAGTTCCGCGTTACATAACTTACGGTAAATGGCCCGCCTGGCTGACCGCCCAACGACCC
CCGCCCATTGACGTCAATAATGACGTATGTTCCCATAGTAACGCCAATAGGGACTTTCCATTGACGTCAA
TGGGTGGAGTATTTACGGTAAACTGCCCACTTGGCAGTACATCAAGTGTATCATATGCCAAGTACGCCCC
CTATTGACGTCAATGACGGTAAATGGCCCGCCTGGCATTATGCCCAGTACATGACCTTATGGGACTTTCC
TACTTGGCAGTACATCTACGTATTAGTCATCGCTATTACCATGGTGATGCGGTTTTGGCAGTACATCAAT
GGGCGTGGATAGCGGTTTGACTCACGGGGATTTCCAAGTCTCCACCCCATTGACGTCAATGGGAGTTTGT
TTTGGCACCAAAATCAACGGGACTTTCCAAAATGTCGTAACAACTCCGCCCCATTGACGCAAATGGGCGG
TAGGCGTGTACGGTGGGAGGTCTATATAAGCAGAGCTGGTTTAGTGAACCGTCAGATCCGCTAGCGCTAC
CGGTCGCCACCATGGGCCCAAAAAAGAAAGCCAAAGTTGGAGGCGGGGGCAGCGTGAGCAAGGGCGAGGA
GCTGTTCACCGGGGTGGTGCCCATCCTGGTCGAGCTGGACGGCGACGTAAACGGCCACAAGTTCAGCGTG
TCCGGCGAGGGCGAGGGCGATGCCACCTACGGCAAGCTGACCCTGAAGTTCATCTGCACCACCGGCAAGC
TGCCCGTGCCCTGGCCCACCCTCGTGACCACCCTGACCTACGGCGTGCAGTGCTTCAGCCGCTACCCCGA
CCACATGAAGCAGCACGACTTCTTCAAGTCCGCCATGCCCGAAGGCTACGTCCAGGAGCGCACCATCTTC
TTCAAGGACGACGGCAACTACAAGACCCGCGCCGAGGTGAAGTTCGAGGGCGACACCCTGGTGAACCGCA
TCGAGCTGAAGGGCATCGACTTCAAGGAGGACGGCAACATCCTGGGGCACAAGCTGGAGTACAACTACAA
CAGCCACAACGTCTATATCATGGCCGACAAGCAGAAGAACGGCATCAAGGTGAACTTCAAGATCCGCCAC
AACATCGAGGACGGCAGCGTGCAGCTCGCCGACCACTACCAGCAGAACACCCCCATCGGCGACGGCCCCG
TGCTGCTGCCCGACAACCACTACCTGAGCACCCAGTCCGCCCTGAGCAAAGACCCCAACGAGAAGCGCGA
TCACATGGTCCTGCTGGAGTTCGTGACCGCCGCCGGGATCACTCTCGGCATGGACGAGCTGTACAAGAAG
CTTGCACAGCAAAACGCTTTCTATCAAGTACTAAACATGCCAAACTTGAATGCAGATCAACGTAACGGTT
TCATCCAAAGTTTGAAGGATGATCCTAGTCAATCTGCCAACGTGTTGGGTGAAGCTCAAAAGTTGAATGA
CAGTCAAGCACCAAAGGCAGATGCTCAGCAAAATAACTTTAACAAAGATCAGCAATCTGCATTCTACGAG
ATTCTTAATATGCCTAATTTAAATGAGGCGCAACGTAATGGTTTTATTCAAAGCCTTAAGGATGATCCAT
CTCAATCCACAAACGTCCTGGGAGAAGCAAAGAAACTAAATGAATCACAAGCCCCTAAGGCAGATAACAA
CTTTAATAAAGAACAACAAAACGCATTCTATGAAATCCTAAACATGCCTAATCTGAACGAGGAACAAAGG
AATGGCTTTATACAATCCTTAAAGGATGACCCTTCCCAGTCTGCTAATTTATTATCAGAGGCTAAGAAGT
TAAACGAATCTCAGGCTCCAAAGGCCGACAATAAGACGCGTTTTAACAAGGAGCAACAGAACGCTTTTTA
TGAAATCTTGCATTTACCCAACTTGAACGAAGAGCAAAGAAATGGTTTTATACAATCTTTAAAGGATGAT
CCATCACAAAGTGCTAACCTTTTAGCTGAAGCTAAAAAATTAAATGATGCACAAGCTCCAAAGGCAGATA
ACAAAGTCGACTTTAATAAGGCACAGCAAAACGCTTTCTATCAAGTCTTAAACATGCCAAATCTGAATGC
TGATCAAAGAAACGGTTTCATCCAATCTTTGAAAGACGATCCTAGCCAGTCCGCAAATGTACTTGGAGAA
GCGCAAAAACTGAACGATAGCCAAGCTCCTAAAGCAGATGCACAACAAAACAATTTTAATAAAGATCAAC
AATCAGCTTTCTACGAAATTCTAAACATGCCAAACCTGAATGAAGCACAAAGAAACGGGTTTATCCAATC
CTTAAAAGATGACCCAAGCCAATCTACGAATGTTTTGGGAGAAGCTAAGAAACTTAATGAATCTCAAGCA
CCAAAGGCCGACAACAATTAACTCGAGCACCACCACCACCACCACTGAGATCCGGCTGCTAACAAAGCCC
GAAAGGAAGCTGAGTTGGCTGCTGCCACCGCTGAGCAATAACTAGCATAACCCCTTGGGGCCTCTAAACG
GGTCTTGAGGGGTTTTTTGCTGAAAGGAGGAACTATATCCGGATGTGGTTTGTCCAAACTCATCAATGTA
TCTTAACGCGTAAATTGTAAGCGTTAATATTTTGTTAAAATTCGCGTTAAATTTTTGTTAAATCAGCTCA
TTTTTTAACCAATAGGCCGAAATCGGCAAAATCCCTTATAAATCAAAAGAATAGACCGAGATAGGGT
[37 nt withheld, positions 2728-2764]
AAAGAACGTGGACTCCAACGTCAAAGG
[49 nt withheld, positions 2792-2840]
T
[91 nt withheld, positions 2842-2932]
G
[124 nt withheld, positions 2934-3057]
CAGGTGGCACTTTTCGGGGAAATGTGCGCGGAACCCCTATTTGTTTATTTTTCTAAATACATTCAAATAT
GTATCCGCTCATGAGACAATAACCCTGATAAATGCTTCAATAATATTGAAAAAGGAAGAGTCCTGAGGCG
GAAAGAACCAGCTGTGGAATGTGTGTCAGTTAGGGTGTGGAAAGTCCCCAGGCTCCCCAGCAGGCAGAAG
TATGCAAAGCATGCATCTCAATTAGTCAGCAACCAGGTGTGGAAAGTCCCCAGGCTCCCCAGCAGGCAGA
AGTATGCAAAGCATGCATCTCAATTAGTCAGCAACCATAGTCCCGCCCCTAACTCCGCCCATCCCGCCCC
TAACTCCGCCCAGTTCCGCCCATTCTCCGCCCCATGGCTGACTAATTTTTTTTATTTATGCAGAGGCCGA
GGCCGCCTCGGCCTCTGAGCTATTCCAGAAGTAGTGAGGAGGCTTTTTTGGAGGCCTAGGCTTTTGCAAA
GATCGATCAAGAGACAGGATGAGGATCGTTTCGCATGATTGAACAAGATGGATTGCACGCAGGTTCTCCG
GCCGCTTGGGTGGAGAGGCTATTCGGCTATGACTGGGCACAACAGACAATCGGCTGCTCTGATGCCGCCG
TGTTCCGGCTGTCAGCGCAGGGGCGCCCGGTTCTTTTTGTCAAGACCGACCTGTCCGGTGCCCTGAATGA
ACTGCAAGACGAGGCAGCGCGGCTATCGTGGCTGGCCACGACGGGCGTTCCTTGCGCAGCTGTGCTCGAC
GTTGTCACTGAAGCGGGAAGGGACTGGCTGCTATTGGGCGAAGTGCCGGGGCAGGATCTCCTGTCATCTC
ACCTTGCTCCTGCCGAGAAAGTATCCATCATGGCTGATGCAATGCGGCGGCTGCATACGCTTGATCCGGC
TACCTGCCCATTCGACCACCAAGCGAAACATCGCATCGAGCGAGCACGTACTCGGATGGAAGCCGGTCTT
GTCGATCAGGATGATCTGGACGAAGAGCATCAGGGGCTCGCGCCAGCCGAACTGTTCGCCAGGCTCAAGG
CGAGCATGCCCGACGGCGAGGATCTCGTCGTGACCCATGGCGATGCCTGCTTGCCGAATATCATGGTGGA
AAATGGCCGCTTTTCTGGATTCATCGACTGTGGCCGGCTGGGTGTGGCGGACCGCTATCAGGACATAGCG
TTGGCTACCCGTGATATTGCTGAAGAGCTTGGCGGCGAATGGGCTGACCGCTTCCTCGTGCTTTACGGTA
TCGCCGCTCCCGATTCGCAGCGCATCGCCTTCTATCGCCTTCTTGACGAGTTCTTCTGAGCGGGACTCTG
GGGTTCGAAATGACCGACCAAGCGACGCCCAACCTGCCATCACGAGATTTCGATTCCACCGCCGCCTTCT
ATGAAAGGTTGGGCTTCGGAATCGTTTTCCGGGACGCCGGCTGGATGATCCTCCAGCGCGGGGATCTCAT
GCTGGAGTTCTTCGCCCACCCTAGGGGGAGGCTAACTGAAACACGGAAGGAGACAATACCGGAAGGAACC
CGCGCTATGACGGCAATAAAAAGACAGAATAAAACGCACGGTGTTGGGTCGTTTGTTCATAAACGCGGGG
TTCGGTCCCAGGGCTGGCACTCTGTCGATACCCCACCGAGACCCCATTGGGGCCAATACGCCCGCGTTTC
TTCCTTTTCCCCACCCCACCCCCCAAGTTCGGGTGAAGGCCCAGGGCTCGCAGCCAACGTCGGGGCGGCA
GGCCCTGCCATAGCCTCAGGTTACTCATATATACTTTAGATTGATTTAAAACTTCATTTTTAATTTAAAA
GGATCTAGGTGAAGATCCTTTTTGATAATCTCATGACCAAAATCCCTTAACGTGAGTTTTCGTTCCACTG
AGCGTCAGACCCCGTAGAAAAGATCAAAGGATCTTCTTGAGATCCTTTTTTTCTGCGCGTAATCTGCTGC
TTGCAAACAAAAAAACCACCGCTACCAGCGGTGGTTTGTTTGCCGGATCAAGAGCTACCAACTCTTTTTC
CGAAGGTAACTGGCTTCAGCAGAGCGCAGATACCAAATACTGTTCTTCTAGTGTAGCCGTAGTTAGGCCA
CCACTTCAAGAACTCTGTAGCACCGCCTACATACCTCGCTCTGCTAATCCTGTTACCAGTGGCTGCTGCC
AGTGGCGATAAGTCGTGTCTTACCGGGTTGGACTCAAGACGATAGTTACCGGATAAGGCGCAGCGGTCGG
GCTGAACGGGGGGTTCGTGCACACAGCCCAGCTTGGAGCGAACGACCTACACCGAACTGAGATACCTACA
GCGTGAGCTATGAGAAAGCGCCACGCTTCCCGAAGGGAGAAAGGCGGACAGGTATCCGGTAAGCGGCAGG
GTCGGAACAGGAGAGCGCACGAGGGAGCTTCCAGGGGGAAACGCCTGGTATCTTTATAGTCCTGTCGGGT
TTCGCCACCTCTGACTTGAGCGTCGATTTTTGTGATGCTCGTCAGGGGGGCGGAGCCTATGGAAAAACGC
CAGCAACGCGGCCTTTTTACGGTTCCTGGCCTTTTGCTGGCCTTTTGCTCACATGTTCTTTCCTGCGTTA
TCCCCTGATTCTGTGGATAACCGTATTACCGCCATGCATTAGTTATTAATAGTAATCAATTACGGGGTCA
TTAGTTCATA
